>Addgene plasmid #169842 | sgAAT Nicking | addgene full sequence | sequence record 334032 | Addgene NGS Result
CGGGGAAATGTGCGCGGAACCCCTATTTGTTTATTTTTCTAAATACATTCAAATATGTATCCGCTCATGA
GACAATAACCCTGATAAATGCTTCAATAATATTGAAAAAGGAAGAGTATGAGTATTCAACATTTCCGTGT
CGCCCTTATTCCCTTTTTTGCGGCATTTTGCCTTCCTGTTTTTGCTCACCCAGAAACGCTGGTGAAAGTA
AAAGATGCTGAAGATCAGTTGGGTGCACGAGTGGGTTACATCGAACTGGATCTCAACAGCGGTAAGATCC
TTGAGAGTTTTCGCCCCGAAGAACGTTTTCCAATGATGAGCACTTTTAAAGTTCTGCTATGTGGCGCGGT
ATTATCCCGTATTGACGCCGGGCAAGAGCAACTCGGTCGCCGCATACACTATTCTCAGAATGACTTGGTT
GAGTACTCACCAGTCACAGAAAAGCATCTTACGGATGGCATGACAGTAAGAGAATTATGCAGTGCTGCCA
TAACCATGAGTGATAACACTGCGGCCAACTTACTTCTGACAACGATCGGAGGACCGAAGGAGCTAACCGC
TTTTTTGCACAACATGGGGGATCATGTAACTCGCCTTGATCGTTGGGAACCGGAGCTGAATGAAGCCATA
CCAAACGACGAGCGTGACACCACGATGCCTGTAGCAATGGCAACAACGTTGCGCAAACTATTAACTGGCG
AACTACTTACTCTAGCTTCCCGGCAACAATTAATAGACTGGATGGAGGCGGATAAAGTTGCAGGACCACT
TCTGCGCTCGGCCCTTCCGGCTGGCTGGTTTATTGCTGATAAATCTGGAGCCGGTGAGCGTGGGTCTCGC
GGTATCATTGCAGCACTGGGGCCAGATGGTAAGCCCTCCCGTATCGTAGTTATCTACACGACGGGGAGTC
AGGCAACTATGGATGAACGAAATAGACAGATCGCTGAGATAGGTGCCTCACTGATTAAGCATTGGTAACT
GTCAGACCAAGTTTACTCATATATACTTTAGATTGATTTAAAACTTCATTTTTAATTTAAAAGGATCTAG
GTGAAGATCCTTTTTGATAATCTCATGACCAAAATCCCTTAACGTGAGTTTTCGTTCCACTGAGCGTCAG
ACCCCGTAGAAAAGATCAAAGGATCTTCTTGAGATCCTTTTTTTCTGCGCGTAATCTGCTGCTTGCAAAC
AAAAAAACCACCGCTACCAGCGGTGGTTTGTTTGCCGGATCAAGAGCTACCAACTCTTTTTCCGAAGGTA
ACTGGCTTCAGCAGAGCGCAGATACCAAATACTGTTCTTCTAGTGTAGCCGTAGTTAGGCCACCACTTCA
AGAACTCTGTAGCACCGCCTACATACCTCGCTCTGCTAATCCTGTTACCAGTGGCTGCTGCCAGTGGCGA
TAAGTCGTGTCTTACCGGGTTGGACTCAAGACGATAGTTACCGGATAAGGCGCAGCGGTCGGGCTGAACG
GGGGGTTCGTGCACACAGCCCAGCTTGGAGCGAACGACCTACACCGAACTGAGATACCTACAGCGTGAGC
TATGAGAAAGCGCCACGCTTCCCGAAGGGAGAAAGGCGGACAGGTATCCGGTAAGCGGCAGGGTCGGAAC
AGGAGAGCGCACGAGGGAGCTTCCAGGGGGAAACGCCTGGTATCTTTATAGTCCTGTCGGGTTTCGCCAC
CTCTGACTTGAGCGTCGATTTTTGTGATGCTCGTCAGGGGGGCGGAGCCTATGGAAAAACGCCAGCAACG
CGGCCTTTTTACGGTTCCTGGCCTTTTGCTGGCCTTTTGCTCACATGTTCTTTCCTGCGTTATCCCCTGA
TTCTGTGGATAACCGTATTACCGCCTTTGAGTGAGCTGATACCGCTCGCCGCAGCCGAACGACCGAGCGC
AGCGAGTCAGTGAGCGAGGAAGCGGAAGAGCGCCCAATACGCAAACCGCCTCTCCCCGCGCGTTGGCCGA
TTCATTAATGCAGCTGGCACGACAGGTTTCCCGACTGGAAAGCGGGCAGTGAGCGCAACGCAATTAATGT
GAGTTAGCTCACTCATTAGGCACCCCAGGCTTTACACTTTATGCTTCCGGCTCGTATGTTGTGTGGAATT
GTGAGCGGATAACAATTTCACACAGGAAACAGCTATGACCATGATTACGCCAAGCGCGCAATTAACCCTC
ACTAAAGGGAACAAAAGCTGGAGCTCCACCGCGGTGGCGGCCGCCCCCTTCACCGAGGGCCTATTTCCCA
TGATTCCTTCATATTTGCATATACGATACAAGGCTGTTAGAGAGATAATTGGAATTAATTTGACTGTAAA
CACAAAGATATTAGTACAAAATACGTGACGTAGAAAGTAATAATTTCTTGGGTAGTTTGCAGTTTTAAAA
TTATGTTTTAAAATGGACTATCATATGCTTACCGTAACTTGAAAGTATTTCGATTTCTTGGCTTTATATA
TCTTGTGGAAAGGACGAAACACCGGGTTTGTTGAACTTGACCTGTTTTAGAGCTAGAAATAGCAAGTTAA
AATAAGGCTAGTCCGTTATCAACTTGAAAAAGTGGCACCGAGTCGGTGCTTTTTTTGAATTCGATATCAA
GCTTATCGATACCGTCGACCTCGAGGGGGGGCCCGGTACCCAATTCGCCCTATAGTGAGTCGTATTACGC
GCGCTCACTGGCCGTCGTTTTACAACGTCGTGACTGGGAAAACCCTGGCGTTACCCAACTTAATCGCCTT
GCAGCACATCCCCCTTTCGCCAGCTGGCGTAATAGCGAAGAGGCCCGCACCGATCGCCCTTCCCAACAGT
TGCGCAGCCTGAATGGCGAATGGG
[124 nt withheld, positions 2825-2948]
C
[91 nt withheld, positions 2950-3040]
A
[49 nt withheld, positions 3042-3090]
CCTTTGACGTTGGAGTCCACGTTCTTT
[37 nt withheld, positions 3118-3154]
ACCCTATCTCGGTCTATTCTTTTGATTTATAAGGGATTTTGCCGATTTCGGCCTATTGGTTAAAAAATGA
GCTGATTTAACAAAAATTTAACGCGAATTTTAACAAAATATTAACGCTTACAATTTAGGTGGCACTTTT
Features (pLannotate 1.2.2; 15 found; start..end, strand, type, name):
     13..117     +  promoter       AmpR promoter: bla
    118..978     +  CDS            AmpR: β-lactamase; bla; confers resistance to ampicillin, carbenicillin, and related antibiotics
   1149..1737    +  rep_origin     ori: high-copy-number ColE1/pMB1/pBR322/pUC origin of replication
   1920..2012    +  CDS            lacI (fragment): lac repressor; lacI; The lac repressor binds to the lac operator to inhibit transcription in E. coli. This inhibition can be relieved by adding lactose or isopropyl-β-D-thiogalactopyranoside (IPTG).
   2025..2046    +  protein_bind   CAP binding site: CAP binding activates transcription in the presence of cAMP. E. coli catabolite activator protein
   2061..2091    +  promoter       lac promoter: promoter for the E. coli lac operon
   2099..2115    +  protein_bind   lac operator: The lac repressor binds to the lac operator to inhibit transcription in E. coli. This inhibition can be relieved by adding lactose or isopropyl-β-D-thiogalactopyranoside (IPTG). lac repressor encoded by lacI
   2160..2178    +  promoter       T3 promoter: promoter for bacteriophage T3 RNA polymerase
   2191..2214    +  misc_feature   MCS (fragment): pBluescript multiple cloning site
   2225..2465    +  promoter       U6 promoter: RNA polymerase III promoter for human U6 snRNA
   2494..2569    +  misc_RNA       gRNA scaffold: guide RNA scaffold for the Streptococcus pyogenes CRISPR/Cas9 system
   2577..2630    +  misc_feature   MCS (fragment): pBluescript multiple cloning site
   2639..2657    -  promoter       T7 promoter: promoter for bacteriophage T7 RNA polymerase
   2665..2820    +  CDS            lacZα (fragment): LacZα fragment of β-galactosidase; lacZ fragment
   2825..3253    +  rep_origin     f1 ori (sequence partly withheld): f1 bacteriophage origin of replication; arrow indicates direction of (+) strand synthesis
