[The description below was written by a language model from this plasmid's Addgene catalogue record and pLannotate feature annotations shown in this document.]
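Description:
sgAAT Nicking is a small (about 3.3 kb) mammalian expression plasmid built on the pmd127 backbone, whose only mammalian payload is a single guide RNA cassette. The feature table shows a pBluescript-like architecture. A human U6 RNA polymerase III promoter has been placed within the remnants of the pBluescript multiple cloning site, followed by a short gap that accommodates the 20-nt spacer and then the Streptococcus pyogenes Cas9 guide RNA scaffold. The cassette is flanked by T3 and T7 phage promoters and by leftover lac elements (a lacI fragment, CAP binding site, lac promoter and operator, and a lacZα fragment). These are vestiges of the cloning vector and not functional parts of the design. The plasmid is propagated in E. coli through a high-copy ColE1/pUC-type origin and selected with ampicillin via the bla β-lactamase gene and its own promoter. An f1 phage origin is also present. The plasmid carries no Cas9, nickase, prime editor, reporter or mammalian selection marker, so the editor protein must be supplied from a separate construct.

The guide targets human SERPINA1, which encodes alpha-1 antitrypsin. According to the record, it serves as the nicking sgRNA in a strategy to correct the E342K mutation through an A•T-to-G•C change. The associated publication concerns improved prime editors. In that context, a nicking guide of this kind is typically co-delivered with the editor and a pegRNA to nick the non-edited strand, which biases repair towards the edited sequence. The record itself does not specify the companion pegRNA or editor plasmids.
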