Addgene plasmid #169842: sgAAT Nicking
Purpose: Express a nicking sgRNA used for correction (via A•T-to-G•C) of the E342K mutation
Depositing lab: Wen Xue. Depositing organization: University of Massachusetts, Worcester. Publication: Improved prime editors enable pathogenic allele correction and cancer modelling in adult mice. Liu P, Liang SQ, Zheng C, Mintzer E, Zhao YG, Ponnienselvan K, Mir A, Sontheimer EJ, Gao G, Flotte TR, Wolfe SA, Xue W. Nat Commun. 2021 Apr 9;12(1):2121. doi: 10.1038/s41467-021-22295-w. PubMed 33837189.
Backbone
  Vector backbone: pmd127
  Vector type: Mammalian Expression
Growth in bacteria
  Bacterial resistance: Ampicillin, 100 μg/mL
  Growth temperature: 37°C
  Growth strain: NEB Stable
  Copy number: High Copy
Gene/Insert
  Gene/Insert name: sgAAT Nicking
  gRNA/shRNA sequence: GGGTTTGTTGAACTTGACCT
  Species: H. sapiens (human)
  Entrez Gene: SERPINA1 (a.k.a. A1A, A1AT, AAT, PI, PI1, PRO2275, alpha1AT, nNIF)
Terms and licenses: Academic/Nonprofit Terms; Industry Terms: Not Available to Industry
Depositor comments: Please visit https://doi.org/10.1101/2020.12.15.422970 for bioRxiv preprint.
How to cite: sgAAT Nicking was a gift from Wen Xue (Addgene plasmid # 169842 ; http://n2t.net/addgene:169842 ; RRID:Addgene_169842)
